Addgene plasmid #206262: pMMK ENTR 3
Purpose: (Empty Backbone) ENTR Vector 1 for MultiSite Gateway assembly and production of recombinant baculovirus using MultiMate assembly. Empty backbone.
Depositing lab: Imre Berger. Depositing organization: University of Bristol. Publication: Highly efficient CRISPR-mediated large DNA docking and multiplexed prime editing using a single baculovirus. Aulicino F, Pelosse M, Toelzer C, Capin J, Ilegems E, Meysami P, Rollarson R, Berggren PO, Dillingham MS, Schaffitzel C, Saleem MA, Welsh GI, Berger I. Nucleic Acids Res. 2022 Jul 22;50(13):7783-7799. doi: 10.1093/nar/gkac587. PubMed 35801912.
Backbone
  Vector backbone: pENTR/D-TOPO
  Backbone manufacturer: Invitrogen
  Vector type: MultiMate/Gateway ENTR 3
Growth in bacteria
  Bacterial resistance: Kanamycin, 50 μg/mL
  Growth temperature: 37°C
  Growth strain: DH5alpha
  Copy number: High Copy
Gene/Insert
  Gene/Insert name: None
Resource information
  A portion of this plasmid was derived from a plasmid made by: attL/R sequences from MultiSite Gateway system were cloned via Gibson assembly
Terms and licenses: Academic/Nonprofit Terms; Industry Terms: Not Available to Industry
How to cite: pMMK ENTR 3 was a gift from Imre Berger (Addgene plasmid # 206262 ; http://n2t.net/addgene:206262 ; RRID:Addgene_206262)
