[The description below was written by a language model from this plasmid's Addgene catalogue record and pLannotate feature annotations shown in this document.]
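Description:
pMMK ENTR 3 is an empty Gateway entry vector derived from the pENTR/D-TOPO backbone and designed as one of the modular entry plasmids in the MultiMate assembly system, which combines MultiSite Gateway recombination with production of recombinant baculovirus. The catalogue fields are slightly inconsistent about its position in the series: the name and vector type call it ENTR 3, whereas the purpose line refers to "ENTR Vector 1". It is a very compact plasmid of about 1.9 kb that is propagated in standard E. coli cloning strains through a high-copy ColE1/pUC-type origin of replication and selected with kanamycin through the aph(3')-Ia aminoglycoside phosphotransferase gene (KanR).

The only other annotated elements are two mutant Gateway recombination sites, attL4 and attR5, placed close together in the same orientation between the origin and the resistance marker. According to the record, these attL/R sequences were taken from the MultiSite Gateway system and introduced by Gibson assembly. No insert, promoter, terminator, tag or reporter is present or annotated, so the user is expected to place an expression cassette or other DNA element of interest in the short interval between the two sites. In an LR Clonase reaction, the specific attL4/attR5 pairing dictates which neighbouring entry modules this fragment can join to. Several entry clones are therefore assembled in a defined order and orientation into a destination vector. In the MultiMate context, the resulting multi-component construct is then used to generate a single baculovirus carrying a large, multi-part DNA cargo. The associated work applies this to CRISPR-mediated large DNA docking and multiplexed prime editing.
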