Features (pLannotate 1.2.2; 4 found; start..end, strand, type, name):
      1..589     +  rep_origin     ori: high-copy-number ColE1/pMB1/pBR322/pUC origin of replication
    605..700     +  protein_bind   attL4: mutant version of attL; recombination site for the Gateway® LR reaction LR Clonase™
    727..850     +  protein_bind   attR5: mutant version of attR; recombination site for the Gateway® LR reaction LR Clonase™
    957..1766    +  CDS            KanR: aminoglycoside phosphotransferase; aph(3')-Ia; confers resistance to kanamycin in bacteria or G418 (Geneticin®) in eukaryotes
>Addgene plasmid #206262 | pMMK ENTR 3 | addgene full sequence | sequence record 406389 | Addgene NGS Result
TTGAGATCCTTTTTTTCTGCGCGTAATCTGCTGCTTGCAAACAAAAAAACCACCGCTACCAGCGGTGGTT
TGTTTGCCGGATCAAGAGCTACCAACTCTTTTTCCGAAGGTAACTGGCTTCAGCAGAGCGCAGATACCAA
ATACTGTTCTTCTAGTGTAGCCGTAGTTAGGCCACCACTTCAAGAACTCTGTAGCACCGCCTACATACCT
CGCTCTGCTAATCCTGTTACCAGTGGCTGCTGCCAGTGGCGATAAGTCGTGTCTTACCGGGTTGGACTCA
AGACGATAGTTACCGGATAAGGCGCAGCGGTCGGGCTGAACGGGGGGTTCGTGCACACAGCCCAGCTTGG
AGCGAACGACCTACACCGAACTGAGATACCTACAGCGTGAGCTATGAGAAAGCGCCACGCTTCCCGAAGG
GAGAAAGGCGGACAGGTATCCGGTAAGCGGCAGGGTCGGAACAGGAGAGCGCACGAGGGAGCTTCCAGGG
GGAAACGCCTGGTATCTTTATAGTCCTGTCGGGTTTCGCCACCTCTGACTTGAGCGTCGATTTTTGTGAT
GCTCGTCAGGGGGGCGGAGCCTATGGAAAAACGCCAGCAACGCGAAATAATGATTTTATTTTGACTGATA
GTGACCTGTTCGTTGCAACAAATTGATAAGCAATGCTTTCTTATAATGCCAACTTTGTATAGAAAAGTTG
GTTTAAACGATATCCCTAGGCCCGGGCAACTTTGTATACAAAAGTTGAACGAGAAACGTAAAATGATATA
AATATCAATATATTAAATTAGATTTTGCATAAAAAACAGACTACATAATACTGTAAAACACAACATATCC
AGTCACTATGCTGGCCCGTGTCTCAAAATCTCTGATGTTACATTGCACAAGATAAAAATATATCATCATG
AACAATAAAACTGTCTGCTTACATAAACAGTAATACAAGGGGTGTTATGAGCCATATTCAACGGGAAACG
TCGAGGCCGCGATTAAATTCCAACATGGATGCTGATTTATATGGGTATAAATGGGCTCGCGATAATGTCG
GGCAATCAGGTGCGACAATCTATCGCTTGTATGGGAAGCCCGATGCGCCAGAGTTGTTTCTGAAACATGG
CAAAGGTAGCGTTGCCAATGATGTTACAGATGAGATGGTCAGACTAAACTGGCTGACGGAATTTATGCCT
CTTCCGACCATCAAGCATTTTATCCGTACTCCTGATGATGCATGGTTACTCACCACTGCGATCCCCGGAA
AAACAGCATTCCAGGTATTAGAAGAATATCCTGATTCAGGTGAAAATATTGTTGATGCGCTGGCAGTGTT
CCTGCGCCGGTTGCATTCGATTCCTGTTTGTAATTGTCCTTTTAACAGCGATCGCGTATTTCGTCTCGCT
CAGGCGCAATCACGAATGAATAACGGTTTGGTTGATGCGAGTGATTTTGATGACGAGCGTAATGGCTGGC
CTGTTGAACAAGTCTGGAAAGAAATGCATAAACTTTTGCCATTCTCACCGGATTCAGTCGTCACTCATGG
TGATTTCTCACTTGATAACCTTATTTTTGACGAGGGGAAATTAATAGGTTGTATTGATGTTGGACGAGTC
GGAATCGCAGACCGATACCAGGATCTTGCCATCCTATGGAACTGCCTCGGTGAGTTTTCTCCTTCATTAC
AGAAACGGCTTTTTCAAAAATATGGTATTGATAATCCTGATATGAATAAATTGCAGTTTCATTTGATGCT
CGATGAGTTTTTCTAATCAGAATTGGTTAATTGGTTGTAACACTGGCAGAGCATTACGCTGACTTGACGG
GACGGCGCAAGCTCATGACCAAAATCCCTTAACGTGAGTTACGCGTCGTTCCACTGAGCGTCAGACCCCG
TAGAAAAGATCAAAGGATCTTC
